>Addgene plasmid #215197 | Hv_HPT:pATML:Gus_introns | addgene full sequence | sequence record 468576 | Addgene NGS Result
GAGGGACACGAAGTGATCCGTTTAAACTATCAGTGTTTGACAGGATATATTGGCGGGTAAACCTAAGAGA
AAAGAGCGTTTATTAGAATAATCGGATATTTAAAAGGGCGTGAAAAGGTTTATCCGTTCGTCCATTTGTA
TGTGCCAGCCGCCTTTGCGACGCTCACCGGGCTGGTTGCCCTCGCCGCTGGGCTGGCGGCCGTCTATGGC
CCTGCAAACGCGCCAGAAACGCCGTCGAAGCCGTGTGCGAGACACCGCGGCCGCCGGCGTTGTGGATACC
TCGCGGAAAACTTGGCCCTCACTGACAGATGAGGGGCGGACGTTGACACTTGAGGGGCCGACTCACCCGG
CGCGGCGTTGACAGATGAGGGGCAGGCTCGATTTCGGCCGGCGACGTGGAGCTGGCCAGCCTCGCAAATC
GGCGAAAACGCCTGATTTTACGCGAGTTTCCCACAGATGATGTGGACAAGCCTGGGGATAAGTGCCCTGC
GGTATTGACACTTGAGGGGCGCGACTACTGACAGATGAGGGGCGCGATCCTTGACACTTGAGGGGCAGAG
TGCTGACAGATGAGGGGCGCACCTATTGACATTTGAGGGGCTGTCCACAGGCAGAAAATCCAGCATTTGC
AAGGGTTTCCGCCCGTTTTTCGGCCACCGCTAACCTGTCTTTTAACCTGCTTTTAAACCAATATTTATAA
ACCTTGTTTTTAACCAGGGCTGCGCCCTGTGCGCGTGACCGCGCACGCCGAAGGGGGGTGCCCCCCCTTC
TCGAACCCTCCCGGCCCGCTAACGCGGGCCTCCCATCCCCCCAGGGGCTGCGCCCCTCGGCCGCGAACGG
CCTCACCCCAAAAATGGCAGCGCTGGCCAATTCCCGAGGCACGAACCCAGTGGACATAAGCCTGTTCGGT
TCGTAAGCTGTAATGCAAGTAGCGTATGCGCTCACGCAACTGGTCCAGAACCTTGACCGAACGCAGCGGT
GGTAACGGCGCAGTGGCGGTTTTCATGGCTTGTTATGACTGTTTTTTTGGGGTACAGTCTATGCCTCGGG
CATCCAAGCAGCAAGCGCGTTACGCCGTGGGTCGATGTTTGATGTTATGGAGCAGCAACGATGTTACGCA
GCAGGGCAGTCGCCCTAAAACAAAGTTAAACATCATGGGGGAAGCGGTGATCGCCGAAGTATCGACTCAA
CTATCAGAGGTAGTTGGCGTCATCGAGCGCCATCTCGAACCGACGTTGCTGGCCGTACATTTGTACGGCT
CCGCAGTGGATGGCGGCCTGAAGCCACACAGCGATATTGATTTGCTGGTTACGGTGACCGTAAGGCTTGA
TGAAACAACGCGGCGAGCTTTGATCAACGACCTTTTGGAAACTTCGGCTTCCCCTGGAGAGAGCGAGATT
CTCCGCGCTGTAGAAGTCACCATTGTTGTGCACGACGACATCATTCCGTGGCGTTATCCAGCTAAGCGCG
AACTGCAATTTGGAGAATGGCAGCGCAATGACATTCTTGCAGGTATCTTCGAGCCAGCCACGATCGACAT
TGATCTGGCTATCTTGCTGACAAAAGCAAGAGAACATAGCGTTGCCTTGGTAGGTCCAGCGGCGGAGGAA
CTCTTTGATCCGGTTCCTGAACAGGATCTATTTGAGGCGCTAAATGAAACCTTAACGCTATGGAACTCGC
CGCCCGACTGGGCTGGCGATGAGCGAAATGTAGTGCTTACGTTGTCCCGCATTTGGTACAGCGCAGTAAC
CGGCAAAATCGCGCCGAAGGATGTCGCTGCCGACTGGGCAATGGAGCGCCTGCCGGCCCAGTATCAGCCC
GTCATACTTGAAGCTAGACAGGCTTATCTTGGACAAGAAGAAGATCGCTTGGCCTCGCGCGCAGATCAGT
TGGAAGAATTTGTCCATTACGTGAAAGGCGAGATCACCAAGGTAGTCGGCAAATAATGTCTAGCTAGAAA
TTCGTTCAAGCCGACGCCGCTTCGCGGCGCGGCTTAACTCAAGCGTTAGATGCACTAAGCACATAATTGC
TCACAGCCAAACTATCAGGTCAAGTCTGCTTTTATTATTTTTAAGCGTGCATAATAAGCCCTACACAAAT
TGGGAGATATATCATGCTGTCAGACCAAGTTTACTCATATATACTTTAGATTGATTTAAAACTTCATTTT
TAATTTAAAAGGATCTAGGTGAAGATCCTTTTTGATAATCTCATGACCAAAATCCCTTAACGTGAGTTTT
CGTTCCACTGAGCGTCAGACCCCGTAGAAAAGATCAAAGGATCTTCTTGAGATCCTTTTTTTCTGCGCGT
AATCTGCTGCTTGCAAACAAAAAAACCACCGCTACCAGCGGTGGTTTGTTTGCCGGATCAAGAGCTACCA
ACTCTTTTTCCGAAGGTAACTGGCTTCAGCAGAGCGCAGATACCAAATACTGTTCTTCTAGTGTAGCCGT
AGTTAGGCCACCACTTCAAGAACTCTGTAGCACCGCCTACATACCTCGCTCTGCTAATCCTGTTACCAGT
GGCTGCTGCCAGTGGCGATAAGTCGTGTCTTACCGGGTTGGACTCAAGACGATAGTTACCGGATAAGGCG
CAGCGGTCGGGCTGAACGGGGGGTTCGTGCACACAGCCCAGCTTGGAGCGAACGACCTACACCGAACTGA
GATACCTACAGCGTGAGCTATGAGAAAGCGCCACGCTTCCCGAAGGGAGAAAGGCGGACAGGTATCCGGT
AAGCGGCAGGGTCGGAACAGGAGAGCGCACGAGGGAGCTTCCAGGGGGAAACGCCTGGTATCTTTATAGT
CCTGTCGGGTTTCGCCACCTCTGACTTGAGCGTCGATTTTTGTGATGCTCGTCAGGGGGGCGGAGCCTAT
GGAAAAACGCCAGCAACGCGGCCTTTTTACGGTTCCTGGCAGATCCTAGATGTGGCGCAACGATGCCGGC
GACAAGCAGGAGCGCACCGACTTCTTCCGCATCAAGTGTTTTGGCTCTCAGGCCGAGGCCCACGGCAAGT
ATTTGGGCAAGGGGTCGCTGGTATTCGTGCAGGGCAAGATTCGGAATACCAAGTACGAGAAGGACGGCCA
GACGGTCTACGGGACCGACTTCATTGCCGATAAGGTGGATTATCTGGACACCAAGGCACCAGGCGGGTCA
AATCAGGAATAAGGGCACATTGCCCCGGCGTGAGTCGGGGCAATCCCGCAAGGAGGGTGAATGAATCGGA
CGTTTGACCGGAAGGCATACAGGCAAGAACTGATCGACGCGGGGTTTTCCGCCGAGGATGCCGAAACCAT
CGCAAGCCGCACCGTCATGCGTGCGCCCCGCGAAACCTTCCAGTCCGTCGGCTCGATGGTCCAGCAAGCT
ACGGCCAAGATCGAGCGCGACAGCGTGCAACTGGCTCCCCCTGCCCTGCCCGCGCCATCGGCCGCCGTGG
AGCGTTCGCGTCGTCTTGAACAGGAGGCGGCAGGTTTGGCGAAGTCGATGACCATCGACACGCGAGGAAC
TATGACGACCAAGAAGCGAAAAACCGCCGGCGAGGACCTGGCAAAACAGGTCAGCGAGGCCAAGCAGGCC
GCGTTGCTGAAACACACGAAGCAGCAGATCAAGGAAATGCAGCTTTCCTTGTTCGATATTGCGCCGTGGC
CGGACACGATGCGAGCGATGCCAAACGACACGGCCCGCTCTGCCCTGTTCACCACGCGCAACAAGAAAAT
CCCGCGCGAGGCGCTGCAAAACAAGGTCATTTTCCACGTCAACAAGGACGTGAAGATCACCTACACCGGC
GTCGAGCTGCGGGCCGACGATGACGAACTGGTGTGGCAGCAGGTGTTGGAGTACGCGAAGCGCACCCCTA
TCGGCGAGCCGATCACCTTCACGTTCTACGAGCTTTGCCAGGACCTGGGCTGGTCGATCAATGGCCGGTA
TTACACGAAGGCCGAGGAATGCCTGTCGCGCCTACAGGCGACGGCGATGGGCTTCACGTCCGACCGCGTT
GGGCACCTGGAATCGGTGTCGCTGCTGCACCGCTTCCGCGTCCTGGACCGTGGCAAGAAAACGTCCCGTT
GCCAGGTCCTGATCGACGAGGAAATCGTCGTGCTGTTTGCTGGCGACCACTACACGAAATTCATATGGGA
GAAGTACCGCAAGCTGTCGCCGACGGCCCGACGGATGTTCGACTATTTCAGCTCGCACCGGGAGCCGTAC
CCGCTCAAGCTGGAAACCTTCCGCCTCATGTGCGGATCGGATTCCACCCGCGTGAAGAAGTGGCGCGAGC
AGGTCGGCGAAGCCTGCGAAGAGTTGCGAGGCAGCGGCCTGGTGGAACACGCCTGGGTCAATGATGACCT
GGTGCATTGCAAACGCTAGGGCCTTGTGGGGTCAGTTCCGGCTGGGGGTTCAGCAGCCCCTGCTCGGATC
TGTTGGACCGGACAGTAGTCATGGTTGATGGGCTGCCTGTATCGAGTGGTGATTTTGTGCCGAGCTGCCG
GTCGGGGAGCTGTTGGCTGGCTGGTGGCAGGATATATTGTGGTGTAAACAAATTGACGCTTAGACAACTT
AATAACACATTGCGGACGTTTTTAATGTACTGGGGTTGAACACTCTGTGGGTCTCATGCCGAATTCGGAT
CCGGAGGAATTCCAATCCCACAAAAATCTGAGCTTAACAGCACAGTTGCTCCTCTCAGAGCAGAATCGGG
TATTCAACACCCTCATATCAACTACTACGTTGTGTATAACGGTCCACATGCCGGTATATACGATGACTGG
GGTTGTACAAAGGCGGCAACAAACGGCGTTCCCGGAGTTGCACACAAGAAATTTGCCACTATTACAGAGG
CAAGAGCAGCAGCTGACGCGTACACAACAAGTCAGCAAACAGACAGGTTGAACTTCATCCCCAAAGGAGA
AGCTCAACTCAAGCCCAAGAGCTTTGCTAAGGCCCTAACAAGCCCACCAAAGCAAAAAGCCCACTGGCTC
ACGCTAGGAACCAAAAGGCCCAGCAGTGATCCAGCCCCAAAAGAGATCTCCTTTGCCCCGGAGATTACAA
TGGACGATTTCCTCTATCTTTACGATCTAGGAAGGAAGTTCGAAGGTGAAGGTGACGACACTATGTTCAC
CACTGATAATGAGAAGGTTAGCCTCTTCAATTTCAGAAAGAATGCTGACCCACAGATGGTTAGAGAGGCC
TACGCAGCAAGTCTCATCAAGACGATCTACCCGAGTAACAATCTCCAGGAGATCAAATACCTTCCCAAGA
AGGTTAAAGATGCAGTCAAAAGATTCAGGACTAATTGCATCAAGAACACAGAGAAAGACATATTTCTCAA
GATCAGAAGTACTATTCCAGTATGGACGATTCAAGGCTTGCTTCATAAACCAAGGCAAGTAATAGAGATT
GGAGTCTCTAAAAAGGTAGTTCCTACTGAATCTAAGGCCATGCATGGAGTCTAAGATTCAAATCGAGGAT
CTAACAGAACTCGCCGTCAAGACTGGCGAACAGTTCATACAGAGTCTTTTACGACTCAATGACAAGAAGA
AAATCTTCGTCAACATGGTGGAGCACGACACTCTGGTCTACTCCAAAAATGTCAAAGATACAGTCTCAGA
AGATCAAAGGGCTATTGAGACTTTTCAACAAAGGATAATTTCGGGAAACCTCCTCGGATTCCATTGCCCA
GCTATCTGTCACTTCATCGAAAGGACAGTAGAAAAGGAAGGTGGCTCCTACAAATGCCATCATTGCGATA
AAGGAAAGGCTATCATTCAAGATCTCTCTGCCGACAGTGGTCCCAAAGATGGACCCCCACCCACGAGGAG
CATCGTGGAAAAAGAAGAGGTTCCAACCACGTCTACAAAGCAAGTGGATTGATGTGACATCTCCACTGAC
GTAAGGGATGACGCACAATCCCACTATCCTTCGCAAGACCCTTCCTCTATATAAGGAAGTTCATTTCATT
TGGAGAGGACACGCTCGAGTATAAGAGCTCATTTTTACAACAATTACCAACAACAACAAACAACAAACAA
CATTACAATTACATTTACAATTATCGATACAATGAAAAAGCCTGAACTCACCGCGACGTCTGTCGAGAAG
TTTCTGATCGAAAAGTTCGACAGCGTCTCCGACCTGATGCAGCTCTCGGAGGGCGAAGAATCTCGTGCTT
TCAGCTTCGATGTAGGAGGGCGTGGATATGTCCTGCGGGTAAATAGCTGCGCCGATGGTTTCTACAAAGA
TCGTTATGTTTATCGGCACTTTGCATCGGCCGCGCTCCCGATTCCGGAAGTGCTTGACATTGGGGAATTC
AGCGAGAGCCTGACCTATTGCATCTCCCGCCGTGCACAGGGTGTCACGTTGCAAGACCTGCCTGAAACCG
AACTGCCCGCTGTTCTGCAGGTAAATTTCTAGTTTTTCTCCTTCATTTTCTTGGTTAGGACCCTTTTCTC
TTTTTATTTTTTTGAGCTTTGATCTTTCTTTAAACTGATCTATTTTTTAATTGATTGGTTATGGTGTAAA
TATTACATAGCTTTAACTGATAATCTGATTACTTTATTTCGTGTGTCTATGATGATGATGATAACTGCAG
CCGGTCGCGGAGGCCATGGATGCGATCGCTGCGGCCGATCTTAGCCAGACGAGCGGGTTCGGCCCATTCG
GACCGCAAGGAATCGGTCAATACACTACATGGCGTGATTTCATATGCGCGATTGCTGATCCCCATGTGTA
TCACTGGCAAACTGTGATGGACGACACCGTCAGTGCGTCCGTCGCGCAGGCTCTCGATGAGCTGATGCTT
TGGGCCGAGGACTGCCCCGAAGTCCGGCACCTCGTGCACGCGGATTTCGGCTCCAACAATGTCCTGACGG
ACAATGGCCGCATAACAGCGGTCATTGACTGGAGCGAGGCGATGTTCGGGGATTCCCAATACGAGGTCGC
CAACATCTTCTTCTGGAGGCCGTGGTTGGCTTGTATGGAGCAGCAGACGCGCTACTTCGAGCGGAGGCAT
CCGGAGCTTGCAGGATCGCCGCGGCTCCGGGCGTATATGCTCCGCATTGGTCTTGACCAACTCTATCAGA
GCTTGGTTGACGGCAATTTCGATGATGCAGCTTGGGCGCAGGGTCGATGCGACGCAATCGTCCGATCCGG
AGCCGGGACTGTCGGGCGTACACAAATCGCCCGCAGAAGCGCGGCCGTCTGGACCGATGGCTGTGTAGAA
GTACTCGCCGATAGTGGAAACCGACGCCCCAGCACTCGTCCGAGGGCAAAGGAATAGGCTTCTCTAGCTA
GAGTCGATCGACAAGCTCGAGTTTCTCCATAATAATGTGTGAGTAGTTCCCAGATAAGGGAATTAGGGTT
CCTATAGGGTTTCGCTCATGTGTTGAGCATATAAGAAACCCTTAGTATGTATTTGTATTTGTAAAATACT
TCTATCAATAAAATTTCTAATTCCTAAAACCAAAATCCAGTACTAAAATCCAGATCGCTGCAAGAATTCA
AGCTTGGAGTTTTACATTGATTCTGAACTGTACCCAATTTTTTTAAAGCTTATCAAAGAAAAAACAAGAA
CAAAACGATGCATAGTTTCTAAAATGTGCTAAAATTCAGAAACTGAAACATGATTCATTGTCTGAAACTT
TGTTTCAAATTACTGAAAATAATCATTCACTGGACCAAAACAAATAAATAAAATAAAATCGAATTTCTGA
ATTTGGAAATTGGTTTTTGGTTTTTAATTTTAAACAAAACAAAAACGAAATTTGAAGGCAATAAATGAGT
TAGTTGGTAGGCAGAAGTCACTCGTTCCCACTAGCTATTATTATTAGAAGAAACGTCCCCACAACTCCAA
GGCGTTTCAGTTCCTTTAATTTACTGAATTACCCTCCTCATATCTATAAAAAATCACCTCTTGTACCAAT
GCCCCATTTACACATCCTGTCGTTTATTTCTAGACTAAGTGGACTACATGTCGGTTATTTGATTCGCACC
ATGCGTATTTGGATTATCGCTAACACACCCCTTCAAACAATACGCTTAACTCGTATTACAAAATTTCAAG
TGATGAATTATCTATGTATAAGATATAGATAGGAACAACTAAGCATCGAGAAATTTGTATATAAATCAAC
TAGACTTATATATATTTCGATACAGAATTTATACGCATTATATCAAATTAATTAGTAATTGTTTCCTCTA
CGTGAGTTTAATTAACAATGATAAGCTACATTGAGTGTATCAGTTCTAAAACTTTATAGTATGCTACAAT
CAATTTTTCTAAGTAACAACTTCAAGCAAGGAATCACACACACACAGTGGTACATAATAAACTTGATTTT
AATATCATATGATCAGCATCATTAACGGAATAAGTTAAGTAATTCGTCATCCATACTACTAAGTCATATT
AAAATCATAATCAAACTTAAAAGCCGATTAGAAAGAGAGCAAATATATCTAAAAATTCACGAGGAATACG
ACAAATGCAAGGAAACACAGCTAGTATTATTAAACTTAATAGATATTGGATGAATGACTGCATAATATAT
ATCACATTAAAAGTGGACATAAATTTGCATATGTGTAATGTACCTCTCCACAATTAATCGCGGACCATTT
ATTTTACTATTACAAGTCAAGTAACTTTATATTGTTGATCCATAATTCTTTTCGAACATAAAATCATATA
CTTAGGCCATTTTCAACTGTCAAAACTCGAATCCGAGAACCAAATTTCACCATTTTCCAAAAATGATGAG
TGTCGACCAAATGGGGTACTACTGTCTAATCAGGAACTTGTGAACAAATTTTCAACCTTTTCCAAATAAG
ACGAGTGTCAACCAACTTTTTCCAACCAAGAGATATTGGGTTGCTACACAAATACTTAATAGCCATTGCA
TATTTATGCATATGCAAATGCAGGGTCGTGGCGTCAGAAAGAAACATAGGACCCTCAACATATTTAATAT
TTTGGGAGCTATATTTGACTATTTCATATTAGAAAATAATAATAAAAAAGTGTTGGTTTTATATCAAATT
GTAATTTACGAAAAACTTATGCTTTTGCGCAATGATTTTTGTAAAGTATCTACTATGTTTAGTGTTTACA
TTGATTAGTAGGCTGCCGTTTTTTTTCTTGTGTATTATGTACTATATATGAATATGAACATTTGTAAAAG
TGAATCTTGTCATTTTCTTGTTGAAAACATATATAGTATGTGCAAACAAAGCATAGGTTAATCCAATACC
ACACAAATAACACGTCAGGTAAATCCAATAATAAATCGTATGTGCATGTATGTGTATTCATGTATGTTAC
ATGAATGTCTGAATCAGTCAGTGTACGTATATGATGTAGGTGATGTAAATCTTAATGTATGAGCTGTTTC
TTGGACCATGGTCCACAATGGATATTGCTCCCCAACTACATTAGTCAATCGACTGGCCAATTTTTAATTA
AGATAATTAATCCAAACTACCATTAAATATAACTTTGACCTTTTTTCTATTCATTTTTAGATATTATTGG
AACTTACGTAGTTTACATGCATCTCATCCCTTTCTTTTGCTCCTTGAAAGTGGGTCCAATCACAAAAAAT
GATCTTATATTTTGTATTTTGTATTTTAAAAACTCATAATTATATAGGTTCAAAAATTTAATTAACATCA
GTGTATACTATAATTACTACTCTAGCCAACAAGATAAATTCATTTTGACATCAGCCAAAAGATAAAAATT
TGGTTAAAAACTATTGGATTAGCTTTTAGTATTTAATATTTTATGTACTGATTAAATACGAATTTAGAAA
TCTAGGATATAAGTGAGGGTGTATAATAAGGGAGGGGTGGACCATTAATAGCGATGTGCAATTAAAAATT
ATGATTAAGAATCTAGGAAATTTGTAGATTGCTTAGTTATTTTTATGGCGATCGTCGTGTCAATGTCATG
GATTTTGAAACTTTAAATTAATCTCTTAAATTAGCACCTACCTTTGAATTTTATAGAATCTTTTTATTTT
ATATGTTTAATTTTATAGAATCTAACTAGCTTATTTTGAGATTAAATTGTTTAGTTACTTTTATAACAGT
ATAAATGTATAATGAGGACCTAAGAATGTAGTCCTGTAATGTTCTTGCTATTCTACTTAATCTCATCACC
AATCAACCATCAAAAGAAGCTAGTACTAATAAAACCTGCAGGTATTCGAATAATAATTAAGCTCAAACAC
TATACTAATTTATGGAGGATTATATATTCAATGAATTAGGAACCTCATGATGGACATTATTGACTGATAT
AATGTGTATACTAATTGTGAGTATTTAAAAACCATACAAAGCATTTATATGTCCACATATATTGGACACA
CATGCAATCAATGTTCAATATGCTCCACACACAGAAATAAAAATACTCTTTCTGATCATATGATACATCA
TACATATACTAAAAAAATCTAAAATGAACTATAACCACAAGCATATATAATAACAATGAAATGGTAATGT
TTCTTCATTTTTATTTGTTCAAATTCTTATTCGGTTGTTTTTTCTTACCCTACGAGAATCCGTGAGGTCA
AAGGGAAACAGTGATTTTTTTTTTGTATTTTGTTTTTTAAATTGATGAACTGTAAAACTCTCTCTCTAGA
AAAATATATAAGTAGTAGTATGAATTTTCTCTCACTAAAAGCATTAATGGACCTTTCGATAATCATAAAT
GCAATGCACCCTCTCTATGCATTTCGCAATAACTCCTTTTCCTTCTGCCACATCCTCTTCCTCACCTCTT
TCTCTTCTTCCCTTTCTCCTAAGTTCCTCCTCCACCAAATTCTCCATTTATTTCGTTAACTATCCTCCAT
TTGTTTTCTTCTGAAGAGTGATATATTCTACCTTTCTCTGGTTAAAGAAACTCCCTGAATCCACCGGTTA
TGTCTTGACCGGCTATAAGCCTAATGGGTCAGTCCCTTATGTTACGTCCTGTAGAAACCCCAACCCGTGA
AATCAAAAAACTCGACGGCCTGTGGGCATTCAGTCTGGATCGCGAAAACTGTGGAATTGATCAGCGTTGG
TGGGAAAGCGCGTTACAAGAAAGCCGGGCAATTGCTGTGCCAGGCAGTTTTAACGATCAGTTCGCCGATG
CAGATATTCGTAATTATGCGGGCAACGTCTGGTATCAGCGCGAAGTCTTTATACCGAAAGGTAAGTCTTA
CTCTCTCTTTTTTGGTCTGTATTTTTAATTTTTTGAAGTATACTATTTGTACTGACGCTAATAATCTTTT
TTCAGGTTGGGCAGGCCAGCGTATCGTGCTGCGTTTCGATGCGGTCACTCATTACGGCAAAGTGTGGGTC
AATAATCAGGAAGTGATGGAGCATCAGGGCGGCTATACGCCATTTGAAGCCGATGTCACGCCGTATGTTA
TTGCCGGGAAAAGTGTACGTATCACCGTTTGTGTGAACAACGAACTGAACTGGCAGACTATCCCGCCGGG
AATGGTGATTACCGACGAAAACGGCAAGAAAAAGCAGTCTTACTTCCATGATTTCTTTAACTATGCCGGA
ATCCATCGCAGCGTAATGCTCTACACCACGCCGAACACCTGGGTGGACGATATCACCGTGGTGACGCATG
TCGCGCAAGACTGTAACCACGCGTCTGTTGACTGGCAGGTACTTCATGCTTCAACGTGTAACTTAAGAGA
TACTGTGTGAAATTTTATATTTCCATACATTTGCTTGACCTTTGCTTTTTGTCAATTTTTTTCCCCTTAC
AGGTGGTGGCCAATGGTGATGTCAGCGTTGAACTGCGTGATGCGGATCAACAGGTGGTTGCAACTGGACA
AGGCACTAGCGGGACTTTGCAAGTGGTGAATCCGCACCTCTGGCAACCGGGTGAAGGTTATCTCTATGAA
CTGTGCGTCACAGCCAAAAGCCAGACAGAGTGTGATATCTACCCGCTTCGCGTCGGCATCCGGTCAGTGG
CAGTGAAGGGCGAACAGTTCCTGATTAACCACAAACCGTTCTACTTTACTGGCTTTGGTCGTCATGAAGA
TGCGGACTTGCGTGGCAAAGGATTCGATAACGTGCTGATGGTGCACGACCACGCATTAATGGACTGGATT
GGGGCCAACTCCTACCGTACCTCGCATTACCCTTACGCTGAAGAGATGCTCGACTGGGCAGATGAACATG
GCATCGTGGTGATTGATGAAACTGCTGCTGTCGGCTTTAACCTCTCTTTAGGCATTGGTTTCGAAGCGGG
CAACAAGCCGAAAGAACTGTACAGCGAAGAGGCAGTCAACGGGGAAACTCAGCAAGCGCACTTACAGGCG
ATTAAAGAGCTGATAGCGCGTGACAAAAACCACCCAAGCGTGGTGATGTGGAGTATTGCCAACGAACCGG
ATACCCGTCCGCAAGGTGCACGGGAATATTTCGCGCCACTGGCGGAAGCAACGCGTAAACTCGACCCGAC
GCGTCCGATCACCTGCGTCAATGTAATGTTCTGCGACGCTCACACCGATACCATCAGCGATCTCTTTGAT
GTGCTGTGCCTGAACCGTTATTACGGATGGTATGTCCAAAGCGGCGATTTGGAAACGGCAGAGAAGGTAC
TGGAAAAAGAACTTCTGGCCTGGCAGGAGAAACTGCATCAGCCGATTATCATCACCGAATACGGCGTGGA
TACGTTAGCCGGGCTGCACTCAATGTACACCGACATGTGGAGTGAAGAGTATCAGTGTGCATGGCTGGAT
ATGTATCACCGCGTCTTTGATCGCGTCAGCGCCGTCGTCGGTGAACAGGTATGGAATTTCGCCGATTTTG
CGACCTCGCAAGGCATATTGCGCGTTGGCGGTAACAAGAAAGGGATCTTCACTCGCGACCGCAAACCGAA
GTCGGCGGCTTTTCTGCTGCAAAAACGCTGGACTGGCATGAACTTCGGTGAAAAACCGCAGCAGGGAGGC
AAACAATGAGCTTGTCAAGCAGATCGTTCAAACATTTGGCAATAAAGTTTCTTAAGATTGAATCCTGTTG
CCGGTCTTGCGATGATTATCATATAATTTCTGTTGAATTACGTTAAGCATGTAATAATTAACATGTAATG
CATGACGTTATTTATGAGATGGGTTTTTATGATTAGAGTCCCGCAATTATACATTTAATACGCGATAGAA
AACAAAATATAGCGCGCAAACTAGGATAAATTATCGCGCGCGGTGTCATCTATGTTACTAGATCGACGCT
ACTAGAGGATGCACATGTGACC
Features (pLannotate 1.2.2; 20 found; start..end, strand, type, name):
     38..62      +  misc_feature   RB T-DNA repeat: right border repeat from nopaline C58 T-DNA
    159..790     +  rep_origin     oriV: incP origin of replication
    893..916     +  promoter       Pc promoter (fragment): intI1 (promoter lies within the coding sequence); class 1 integron promoter
   1092..1148    +  CDS            GmR (fragment): gentamycin acetyltransferase; aacC1; confers resistance to gentamycin
   1159..1946    +  CDS            SmR (fragment): aminoglycoside adenylyltransferase (Murphy, 1985); aadA; confers resistance to spectinomycin and streptomycin
   2287..2875    +  rep_origin     ori: high-copy-number ColE1/pMB1/pBR322/pUC origin of replication
   3211..4356    +  CDS            trfA: TRFA_ECOLX - Experimental evidence at protein level: Swiss-Prot protein existence level 1. Also involved in plasmid copy number control, promoting intermolecular coupling of protein bound iterons at oriV, which inhibits replication initiation. From Escherichia coli.
   4505..4529    +  misc_feature   LB T-DNA repeat: left border repeat from nopaline C58 T-DNA
   4626..5432    +  CDS            IBMP_CAMVB (fragment): Experimental evidence at protein level: Swiss-Prot protein existence level 1. Enhances the ribosomal termination-reinitiation event leading to the translation of major open reading frames on the polycistronic viral RNAs. From Cauliflower mosaic virus (strain Bari 1) (CaMV).
   5616..5961    +  promoter       CaMV 35S promoter: strong constitutive promoter from cauliflower mosaic virus
   5913..5959    +  promoter       minimal CaMV 35S promoter: minimal 35S promoter from cauliflower mosaic virus
   5990..6043    +  misc_feature   TMV Ω: translational enhancer from the tobacco mosaic virus 5'-leader sequence (Gallie et al., 1988)
   6052..6390    +  CDS            HygR (fragment): aminoglycoside phosphotransferase from E. coli; aph(4)-Ia; confers resistance to hygromycin
   6391..6580    +  intron         cat1 intron: castor bean catalase intron, modified
   6575..7267    +  CDS            HygR (fragment): aminoglycoside phosphotransferase from E. coli confers resistance to hygromycin
   7302..7476    +  polyA_signal   CaMV poly(A) signal: cauliflower mosaic virus polyadenylation signal
  10959..11192   +  CDS            GUS (fragment): β-glucuronidase; uidA (or gusA) from E. coli
  11274..11660   +  CDS            GUS (fragment): β-glucuronidase; uidA (or gusA) from E. coli
  11760..12959   +  CDS            GUS (fragment): β-glucuronidase; uidA (or gusA) from E. coli
  12972..13224   +  terminator     NOS terminator: nopaline synthase terminator and poly(A) signal
