[The description below was written by a language model from this plasmid's Addgene catalogue record and pLannotate feature annotations shown in this document.]
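Description:
Hv_HPT:pATML:Gus_introns is a binary T-DNA plasmid of about 13.25 kb, assembled by Golden Gate cloning in the pAGM8031 backbone for plant expression, and was made to evaluate candidate guard-cell-specific promoters in barley. The backbone carries two replication systems. A high-copy ColE1/pUC-type origin supports propagation in E. coli, and the broad-host-range incP oriV with its initiator gene trfA is the kind of replicon that allows maintenance in Agrobacterium. Bacterial selection is by spectinomycin, conferred by the aadA adenylyltransferase gene. Nopaline-type left and right border repeats delimit the region transferred into the plant genome.

Between the borders are two transcription units. Next to the left border is the plant selection cassette. A CaMV 35S promoter, with upstream CaMV sequence that the annotation picks up as a viral ORF fragment, and the TMV Ω translational enhancer drive a hygromycin phosphotransferase gene. This coding sequence is interrupted by a modified castor bean catalase intron and is followed by the CaMV polyadenylation signal. The intron restricts functional expression to the plant, since bacteria cannot splice it out.

The second unit is the reporter. The pATML promoter, listed as a 3.4 kb Meristem layer1 insert referenced to Arabidopsis locus AT4G21750, presumably occupies the unannotated stretch upstream of the β-glucuronidase gene. GUS is annotated as three separate fragments, consistent with the introns in the plasmid's name, and ends in the NOS terminator.

Histochemical GUS staining in hygromycin-selected transformants would then show where this promoter is active. The depositor notes a single T-to-C change in the Meristem layer1 sequence that is not known to affect function.
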