Addgene plasmid #215197: Hv_HPT:pATML:Gus_introns
Purpose: Evaluating guard cell specific promotors in Barley
Depositing lab: Penny Hundleby. Depositing organization: John Innes Centre. Publication: A Promoter Collection for Cell-Targeted Analysis Within the Stomatal Complex. Nguyen TH, Krasauskas J, Nguyen TB, Noureen A, Smedley M, Christie JM, Harwood W, Blatt MR, Hundleby P. Plant Direct. 2025 Feb 12;9(2):e70045. doi: 10.1002/pld3.70045. eCollection 2025 Feb. PubMed 39943924.
Backbone
  Vector backbone: pAGM8031
  Backbone manufacturer: Sylvestre Marillonnet
  Backbone size w/o insert (bp): 5201
  Total vector size (bp): 13250
  Vector type: Plant Expression, Synthetic Biology
  Selectable markers: Hygromycin
Growth in bacteria
  Bacterial resistance: Spectinomycin, 50 μg/mL
  Growth temperature: 37°C
  Growth strain: DH5alpha
  Copy number: High Copy
Gene/Insert
  Gene/Insert name: Meristem layer1
  Species: Synthetic
  Insert size (bp): 3443
  GenBank ID: AT4G21750
  Promoter: pATML
  Cloning method: Golden Gate
  Sequencing primers: 5′ GTGGTGTAAACAAATTGACGC; 3′ GGATAAACCTTTTCACGCCC
Terms and licenses: Academic/Nonprofit Terms; Industry Terms: Not Available to Industry
Depositor comments: Please note: This plasmid contains a T to C nucleotide mutation in Meristem layer1. This mutation is not known to affect plasmid function.
How to cite: Hv_HPT:pATML:Gus_introns was a gift from Penny Hundleby (Addgene plasmid # 215197 ; http://n2t.net/addgene:215197 ; RRID:Addgene_215197)
